>Addgene plasmid #138048 | MYMH 67 | addgene full sequence | sequence record 275121 | Addgene NGS Result
TTGGACTCCTGTTGATAGATCCAGTAATGACCTCAGAACTCCATCTGGATTTGTTCAGAACGCTCGGTTG
CCGCCGGGCGTTTTTTATTGGTGAGAATCCAGGGGTCCCCAATAATTACGATTTAAATTGGCGAAAATGA
GACGTTGATCGGCACGTAAGAGGTTCCAACTTTCACCATAATGAAATAAGATCACTACCGGGCGTATTTT
TTGAGTTATCGAGATTTTCAGGAGCTAAGGAAGCTAAAATGGAGAAAAAAATCACTGGATATACCACCGT
TGATATATCCCAATGGCATCGTAAAGAACATTTTGAGGCATTTCAGTCAGTTGCTCAATGTACCTATAAC
CAGACCGTTCAGCTGGATATTACGGCCTTTTTAAAGACCGTAAAGAAAAATAAGCACAAGTTTTATCCGG
CCTTTATTCACATTCTTGCCCGCCTGATGAATGCTCATCCGGAATTTCGTATGGCAATGAAAGACGGTGA
GCTGGTGATATGGGATAGTGTTCACCCTTGTTACACCGTTTTCCATGAGCAAACTGAAACGTTTTCATCG
CTCTGGAGTGAATACCACGACGATTTCCGGCAGTTTCTACACATATATTCGCAAGATGTGGCGTGTTACG
GTGAAAACCTGGCCTATTTCCCTAAAGGGTTTATTGAGAATATGTTTTTCGTCTCAGCCAATCCCTGGGT
GAGTTTCACCAGTTTTGATTTAAACGTGGCCAATATGGACAACTTCTTCGCCCCCGTTTTCACCATGGGC
AAATATTATACGCAAGGCGACAAGGTGCTGATGCCGCTGGCGATTCAGGTTCATCATGCCGTTTGTGATG
GCTTCCATGTCGGCAGAATGCTTAATGAATTACAACAGTACTGCGATGAGTGGCAGGGCGGGGCGTAATT
TGACTTTTGTCCTTTTCCGCTGCATAACCCTGCTTCGGGGTCATTATAGCGATTTTTTCGGTATATCCAT
CCTTTTTCGCACGATATACAGGATTTTGCCAAAGGGTTCGTGTAGACTTTCCTTGGTGTATCCAACGGCG
TCAGCCGGGCAGGATAGGTGAAGTAGGCCCACCCGCGAGCGGGTGTTCCTTCTTCACTGTCCCTTATTCG
CACCTGGCGGTGCTCAACGGGAATCCTGCTCTGCGAGGCTGGCCGTAGGCCGGCCCTACCGGCGCGGCAG
CGTTACCCGTGTCGGCGGCTCCAACGGCTCGCCATCGTCCAGAAAACACGGCTCATCGGGCATCGGCAGG
CGCTGCTGCCCGCGCCGTTCCCATTCCTCCGTTTCGGTCAAGGCTGGCAGGTCTGGTTCCATGCCCGGAA
TGCCGGGCTGGCTGGGCGGCTCCTCGCCGGGGCCGGTCGGTAGTTGCTGCTCGCCCGGATACAGGGTCGG
GATGCGGCGCAGGTCGCCATGCCCCAACAGCGATTCGTCCTGGTCGTCGTGATCAACCACCACGGCGGCA
CTGAACACCGACAGGCGCAACTGGTCGCGGGGCTGGCCCCACGCCACGCGGTCATTGACCACGTAGGCCG
ACACGGTGCCGGGGCCGTTGAGCTTCACGACGGAGATCCAGCGCTCGGCCACCAAGTCCTTGACTGCGTA
TTGGACCGTCCGCAAAGAACGTCCGATGAGCTTGGAAAGTGTCTTCTGGCTGACCACCACGGCGTTCTGG
TGGCCCATCTGCGCCACGAGGTGATGCAGCAGCATTGCCGCCGTGGGTTTCCTCGCAATAAGCCCGGCCC
ACGCCTCATGCGCTTTGCGTTCCGTTTGCACCCAGTGACCGGGCTTGTTCTTGGCTTGAATGCCGATTTC
TCTGGACTGCGTGGCCATGCTTATCTCCATGCGGTAGGGGTGCCGCACGGTTGCGGCACCATGCGCAATC
AGCTGCAACTTTTCGGCAGCGCGACAACAATTATGCGTTGCGTAAAAGTGGCAGTCAATTACAGATTTTC
TTTAACCTACGCAATGAGCTATTGCGGGGGGTGCCGCAATGAGCTGTTGCGTACCCCCCTTTTTTAAGTT
GTTGATTTTTAAGTCTTTCGCATTTCGCCCTATATCTAGTTCTTTGGTGCCCAAAGAAGGGCACCCCTGC
GGGGTTCCCCCACGCCTTCGGCGCGGCTCCCCCTCCGGCAAAAAGTGGCCCCTCCGGGGCTTGTTGATCG
ACTGCGCGGCCTTCGGCCTTGCCCAAGGTGGCGCTGCCCCCTTGGAACCCCCGCACTCGCCGCCGTGAGG
CTCGGGGGGCAGGCGGGCGGGCTTCGCCCTTCGACTGCCCCCACTCGCATAGGCTTGGGTCGTTCCAGGC
GCGTCAAGGCCAAGCCGCTGCGCGGTCGCTGCGCGAGCCTTGACCCGCCTTCCACTTGGTGTCCAACCGG
CAAGCGAAGCGCGCAGGCCGCAGGCCGGAGGCTTTTCCCCAGAGAAAATTAAAAAAATTGATGGGGCAAG
GCCGCAGGCCGCGCAGTTGGAGCCGGTGGGTATGTGGTCGAAGGCTGGGTAGCCGGTGGGCAATCCCTGT
GGTCAAGCTCGTGGGCAGGCGCAGCCTGTCCATCAGCTTGTCCAGCAGGGTTGTCCACGGGCCGAGCGAA
GCGAGCCAGCCGGTGGCCGCTCGCGGCCATCGTCCACATATCCACGGGCTGGCAAGGGAGCGCAGCGACC
GCGCAGGGCGAAGCCCGGAGAGCAAGCCCGTAGGGGGGGCGCGCCCAGCTGTCTAGGGCGGCGGATTTGT
CCTACTCAGGAGAGCGTTCACCGACAAACAACAGATAAAACGAAAGGCCCAGTCTTTCGACTGAGCCTTT
CGTTTTATTTGATGCCTTTAATTAAAGCGGATAACAATTTCACACAGGAGAATTCGCGGCCGCTTCTAGA
GAATTGTGAGCGGATAACAATTGACATTGTGAGCGGATAACAAGATACTGAGCACATACTAGAGAAAGAG
GAGATATACTAGATGCGTAAAGGAGAAGAACTTTTCACTGGAGTTGTCCCAATTCTTGTTGAATTAGATG
GTGATGTTAATGGGCACAAATTTTCTGTCAGTGGAGAGGGTGAAGGTGATGCAACATACGGAAAACTTAC
CCTTAAATTTATTTGCACTACTGGAAAACTACCTGTTCCATGGCCAACACTTGTCACTACTTTCGGTTAT
GGTGTTCAATGCTTTGCGAGATACCCAGATCATATGAAACAGCATGACTTTTTCAAGAGTGCCATGCCCG
AAGGTTATGTACAGGAAAGAACTATATTTTTCAAAGATGACGGGAACTACAAGACACGTGCTGAAGTCAA
GTTTGAAGGTGATACCCTTGTTAATAGAATCGAGTTAAAAGGTATTGATTTTAAAGAAGATGGAAACATT
CTTGGACACAAATTGGAATACAACTATAACTCACACAATGTATACATCATGGCAGACAAACAAAAGAATG
GAATCAAAGTTAACTTCAAAATTAGACACAACATTGAAGATGGAAGCGTTCAACTAGCAGACCATTATCA
ACAAAATACTCCAATTGGCGATGGCCCTGTCCTTTTACCAGACAACCATTACCTGTCCACACAATCTGCC
CTTTCGAAAGATCCCAACGAAAAGAGAGACCACATGGTCCTTCTTGAGTTTGTAACAGCTGCTGGGATTA
CACATGGCATGGATGAACTATACAAATAATAATACTAGAGCCAGGCATCAAATAAAACGAAAGGCTCAGT
CGAAAGACTGGGCCTTTCGTTTTATCTGTTGTTTGTCGGTGAACGCTCTCTACTAGAGTCACACTGGCTC
ACCTTCGGGTGGGCCTTTCTGCGTTTATATACTAGTAGCGGCCGCTGCAGC
Features (pLannotate 1.2.2; 14 found; start..end, strand, type, name):
      4..98      +  terminator     lambda t0 terminator: transcription terminator from phage lambda
    146..248     +  promoter       cat promoter: promoter of the E. coli cat gene encoding chloramphenicol acetyltransferase
    249..905     +  CDS            cat: CAT_ECOLX - Experimental evidence at protein level: Swiss-Prot protein existence level 1. This enzyme is an effector of chloramphenicol resistance in bacteria. From Escherichia coli. This protein is used as a marker in many commonly used cloning vectors, such as pACYC184.
   1057..1165    +  oriT           oriT: incP origin of transfer
   1176..1838    -  CDS            pBBR1 Rep: replication protein for the broad-host-range plasmid pBBR1 from Bordetella bronchiseptica
   1839..2610    -  rep_origin     pBBR1 oriV: replication origin of the broad-host-range plasmid pBBR1 from Bordetella bronchiseptica; requires the pBBR1 Rep protein for replication
   2725..2811    -  terminator     rrnB T1 terminator: Escherichia coli rrnB; transcription terminator T1 from the E. coli rrnB gene
   2850..2871    +  misc_feature   BioBrick prefix: BioBrick prefix for parts that do not start with "ATG"
   2874..2890    +  protein_bind   lac operator: The lac repressor binds to the lac operator to inhibit transcription in E. coli. This inhibition can be relieved by adding lactose or isopropyl-β-D-thiogalactopyranoside (IPTG). lac repressor encoded by lacI
   2897..2913    +  protein_bind   lac operator: The lac repressor binds to the lac operator to inhibit transcription in E. coli. This inhibition can be relieved by adding lactose or isopropyl-β-D-thiogalactopyranoside (IPTG). lac repressor encoded by lacI
   2953..3666    +  CDS            hfriFP: hfriFP is a fluorescent protein published in 2013, derived from Herbaspirillum frisingense.
   3689..3760    +  terminator     rrnB T1 terminator: transcription terminator T1 from the E. coli rrnB gene
   3776..3803    +  terminator     T7Te terminator: phage T7 early transcription terminator
   3810..3830    +  misc_feature   BioBrick suffix: universal suffix for all parts
