[The description below was written by a language model from this plasmid's Addgene catalogue record and pLannotate feature annotations shown in this document.]
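Description:
MYMH 67 is a bacterial expression plasmid built on pSEVA-331Bb, a BioBrick-compatible member of the SEVA modular vector family. It is one entry in a synthetic biology toolkit for controlling gene expression in Acetobacteraceae. The 3,831-nt sequence carries the broad-host-range pBBR1 oriV together with its required Rep protein, which allows replication in E. coli and in a range of other Gram-negative bacteria. An incP oriT permits mobilisation by conjugation from a suitable donor strain. Selection is by chloramphenicol, through the cat gene driven by its own promoter. The lambda t0 and rrnB T1 terminators insulate the backbone modules from the cargo region. The record lists the plasmid as high copy and as propagated in DH5alpha.

The cargo sits between the BioBrick prefix and suffix and is a reporter cassette designed to test a ribosome binding site variant, named 11AT in the insert designation. The catalogue records the variant as a mutation in the RBS and the depositor describes it as giving high expression. Two lac operator sites are annotated just upstream of the reporter, which suggests a lac-repressible promoter. No promoter is annotated in this region, however, and the record does not state its identity. The reporter open reading frame is described by the depositor as GFP. The automated annotation instead labels it hfriFP, which is probably a homology-based call rather than a genuinely different gene. The cassette ends with rrnB T1 and T7Te terminators. Fluorescence output from this plasmid serves as a readout of translation initiation strength, so this RBS can be compared with others in the series.
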