Addgene plasmid #138048: MYMH 67
Purpose: Encodes Ribosome Binding Site (RBS) variant using GFP as a reporter gene
Depositing lab: Meng How Tan. Depositing organization: Nanyang Technological University (NTU). Publication: An Expanded Synthetic Biology Toolkit for Gene Expression Control in Acetobacteraceae. Teh MY, Ooi KH, Danny Teo SX, Bin Mansoor ME, Shaun Lim WZ, Tan MH. ACS Synth Biol. 2019 Apr 19;8(4):708-723. doi: 10.1021/acssynbio.8b00168. Epub 2019 Mar 22. PubMed 30865830.
Backbone
  Vector backbone: pSEVA-331Bb
  Vector type: Bacterial Expression
Growth in bacteria
  Bacterial resistance: Chloramphenicol, 25 μg/mL
  Growth temperature: 37°C
  Growth strain: DH5alpha
  Copy number: High Copy
Gene/Insert
  Gene/Insert name: pSEVA-331Bb-11AT-GFP
  Species: Synthetic
  Mutation: AAA GAG GAG ATA
  Cloning method: Restriction Enzyme; 5′ cloning site Unknown (unknown if destroyed)
Terms and licenses: Academic/Nonprofit Terms; Industry Terms: Not Available to Industry
Depositor comments: High expression
How to cite: MYMH 67 was a gift from Meng How Tan (Addgene plasmid # 138048 ; http://n2t.net/addgene:138048 ; RRID:Addgene_138048)
